Addgene plasmid #201108: pcDNA3.1-FGFR3c-V5/HIS
Purpose: expression of human FGFR3 receptor tyrosine kinase in mammalian cells
Depositing lab: Pavel Krejčí. Depositing organization: Masaryk University. Publication: One reporter for in-cell activity profiling of majority of protein kinase oncogenes. Gudernova I, Foldynova-Trantirkova S, Ghannamova BE, Fafilek B, Varecha M, Balek L, Hruba E, Jonatova L, Jelinkova I, Kunova Bosakova M, Trantirek L, Mayer J, Krejci P. Elife. 2017 Feb 15;6. pii: e21536. doi: 10.7554/eLife.21536. PubMed 28199182.
Backbone
  Vector backbone: pcDNA3.1-V5/His
  Backbone manufacturer: Invitrogen
  Vector type: Mammalian Expression
Growth in bacteria
  Bacterial resistance: Ampicillin, 100 μg/mL
  Growth temperature: 37°C
  Growth strain: DH5alpha
  Copy number: High Copy
Gene/Insert
  Gene/Insert name: human FGFR3 receptor tyrosine kinase, variant c, full length, wildtype
  Species: H. sapiens (human)
  Entrez Gene: FGFR3 (a.k.a. ACH, CD333, CEK2, HSFGFR3EX, JTK4)
  Promoter: CMV
  Tag / fusion protein: V5/His (C terminal on insert)
  Cloning method: TOPO Cloning
Terms and licenses: Academic/Nonprofit Terms; Industry Terms: Not Available to Industry
How to cite: pcDNA3.1-FGFR3c-V5/HIS was a gift from Pavel Krejčí (Addgene plasmid # 201108 ; http://n2t.net/addgene:201108 ; RRID:Addgene_201108)
