[The description below was written by a language model from this plasmid's Addgene catalogue record and pLannotate feature annotations shown in this document.]
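Description:
pcDNA3.1-FGFR3c-V5/HIS is a mammalian expression plasmid built on the Invitrogen pcDNA3.1-V5/His TOPO backbone, made to express full-length, wild-type human FGFR3 (the "c" splice variant) in transfected mammalian cells. The sequenced record is about 7.9 kb. In E. coli it replicates from a high-copy ColE1/pUC-type origin and is selected with ampicillin through the β-lactamase gene and its own promoter. An f1 origin is also present, which allows single-stranded DNA production. For mammalian selection the backbone carries a neomycin phosphotransferase cassette driven by the SV40 enhancer/early promoter and terminated by an SV40 polyadenylation signal, which would permit G418 selection of stable transfectants. The SV40 promoter region also typically includes the SV40 origin.

The payload is the FGFR3 coding sequence placed downstream of the human cytomegalovirus immediate-early enhancer and promoter, giving strong constitutive transcription, with the bovine growth hormone polyadenylation signal closing the transcription unit. A T7 promoter lies between the CMV promoter and the insert and can serve for in vitro transcription or as a sequencing priming site. According to the catalogue entry, the receptor is fused at its C terminus to a V5 epitope and a polyhistidine tag. The feature table annotates the V5 tag but not the His tag, which is presumably too short to have been called. These tags allow antibody detection and affinity capture of the receptor. Several short annotations (an HIV-1 LTR fragment, ble and lacI fragments, lac promoter/operator remnants, a bom fragment) look like backbone remnants or partial matches rather than functional parts. FGFR3 is a fibroblast growth factor receptor tyrosine kinase involved in skeletal development and cancer, and the associated work concerns reporter-based profiling of kinase activity in cells.
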