Features (pLannotate 1.2.2; 21 found; start..end, strand, type, name):
     16..68      -  misc_feature   bom (fragment): basis of mobility region from pBR322
    223..602     +  enhancer       CMV enhancer: human cytomegalovirus immediate early enhancer
    603..806     +  promoter       CMV promoter: human cytomegalovirus (CMV) immediate early promoter
    802..835     +  LTR            5' LTR (truncated) (fragment): truncated 5' long terminal repeat (LTR) from HIV-1
    851..869     +  promoter       T7 promoter: promoter for bacteriophage T7 RNA polymerase
    939..3356    +  CDS            FGFR3: FGFR3_HUMAN - Also known as JTK4. Experimental evidence at protein level: Swiss-Prot protein existence level 1. Tyrosine-protein kinase that acts as cell-surface receptor for fibroblast growth factors and plays an essential role in the regulation of cell proliferation, differentiation and apoptosis. Plays an essential role in the regulation of chondrocyte differentiation, proliferation and apoptosis, and is required for normal skeleton development. Regulates both osteogenesis and postnatal bone mineralization by osteoblasts. Promotes apoptosis in chondrocytes, but can also promote cancer cell
   3432..3473    +  CDS            V5 tag: epitope tag from simian virus 5
   3529..3753    +  polyA_signal   bGH poly(A) signal: bovine growth hormone polyadenylation signal
   3757..3778    +  promoter       SV40 promoter (fragment): SV40 enhancer and early promoter
   3799..4227    +  rep_origin     f1 ori (sequence partly withheld): f1 bacteriophage origin of replication; arrow indicates direction of (+) strand synthesis
   4241..4570    +  promoter       SV40 promoter: SV40 enhancer and early promoter
   4637..5428    +  CDS            neo: KKA2_KLEPN - Also known as kan, nptII. Experimental evidence at protein level: Swiss-Prot protein existence level 1. Resistance to kanamycin, neomycin, paromomycin, ribostamycin, butirosin and gentamicin B. From Klebsiella pneumoniae.
   5454..5612    +  CDS            ble (fragment): BLE_KLEPN - Experimental evidence at protein level: Swiss-Prot protein existence level 1. Binding protein with a strong affinity to the bleomycin family of antibiotics. Binds to CL990; an antimitotic-antibiotic compound. From Klebsiella pneumoniae.
   5607..5728    +  polyA_signal   SV40 poly(A) signal: SV40 polyadenylation signal
   5801..5817    -  protein_bind   lac operator: The lac repressor binds to the lac operator to inhibit transcription in E. coli. This inhibition can be relieved by adding lactose or isopropyl-β-D-thiogalactopyranoside (IPTG). lac repressor encoded by lacI
   5825..5855    -  promoter       lac promoter: promoter for the E. coli lac operon
   5870..5891    -  protein_bind   CAP binding site: CAP binding activates transcription in the presence of cAMP. E. coli catabolite activator protein
   5904..5996    -  CDS            lacI (fragment): lac repressor; lacI; The lac repressor binds to the lac operator to inhibit transcription in E. coli. This inhibition can be relieved by adding lactose or isopropyl-β-D-thiogalactopyranoside (IPTG).
   6179..6767    -  rep_origin     ori: high-copy-number ColE1/pMB1/pBR322/pUC origin of replication
   6938..7798    -  CDS            AmpR: β-lactamase; bla; confers resistance to ampicillin, carbenicillin, and related antibiotics
   7799..7903    -  promoter       AmpR promoter: bla
>Addgene plasmid #201108 | pcDNA3.1-FGFR3c-V5/HIS | addgene full sequence | sequence record 394493 | Addgene NGS Result
GATCTCCCGATCCCCTATGGTGCACTCTCAGTACAATCTGCTCTGATGCCGCATAGTTAAGCCAGTATCT
GCTCCCTGCTTGTGTGTTGGAGGTCGCTGAGTAGTGCGCGAGCAAAATTTAAGCTACAACAAGGCAAGGC
TTGACCGACAATTGCATGAAGAATCTGCTTAGGGTTAGGCGTTTTGCGCTGCTTCGCGATGTACGGGCCA
GATATACGCGTTGACATTGATTATTGACTAGTTATTAATAGTAATCAATTACGGGGTCATTAGTTCATAG
CCCATATATGGAGTTCCGCGTTACATAACTTACGGTAAATGGCCCGCCTGGCTGACCGCCCAACGACCCC
CGCCCATTGACGTCAATAATGACGTATGTTCCCATAGTAACGCCAATAGGGACTTTCCATTGACGTCAAT
GGGTGGAGTATTTACGGTAAACTGCCCACTTGGCAGTACATCAAGTGTATCATATGCCAAGTACGCCCCC
TATTGACGTCAATGACGGTAAATGGCCCGCCTGGCATTATGCCCAGTACATGACCTTATGGGACTTTCCT
ACTTGGCAGTACATCTACGTATTAGTCATCGCTATTACCATGGTGATGCGGTTTTGGCAGTACATCAATG
GGCGTGGATAGCGGTTTGACTCACGGGGATTTCCAAGTCTCCACCCCATTGACGTCAATGGGAGTTTGTT
TTGGCACCAAAATCAACGGGACTTTCCAAAATGTCGTAACAACTCCGCCCCATTGACGCAAATGGGCGGT
AGGCGTGTACGGTGGGAGGTCTATATAAGCAGAGCTCTCTGGCTAACTAGAGAACCCACTGCTTACTGGC
TTATCGAAATTAATACGACTCACTATAGGGAGACCCAAGCTGGCTAGTTAAGCTTGGTACCGAGCTCGGA
TCCAGTACCCTTCACCCACGACCCCACCATGGGCGCCCCTGCCTGCGCCCTCGCGCTCTGCGTGGCCGTG
GCCATCGTGGCCGGCGCCTCCTCGGAGTCCTTGGGGACGGAGCAGCGCGTCGTGGGGCGAGCGGCAGAAG
TCCCGGGCCCAGAGCCCGGCCAGCAGGAGCAGTTGGTCTTCGGCAGCGGGGATGCTGTGGAGCTGAGCTG
TCCCCCGCCCGGGGGTGGTCCCATGGGGCCCACTGTCTGGGTCAAGGATGGCACAGGGCTGGTGCCCTCG
GAGCGTGTCCTGGTGGGGCCCCAGCGGCTGCAGGTGCTGAATGCCTCCCACGAGGACTCCGGGGCCTACA
GCTGCCGGCAGCGGCTCACGCAGCGCGTACTGTGCCACTTCAGTGTGCGGGTGACAGACGCTCCATCCTC
GGGAGATGACGAAGACGGGGAGGACGAGGCTGAGGACACAGGTGTGGACACAGGGGCCCCTTACTGGACA
CGGCCCGAGCGGATGGACAAGAAGCTGCTGGCCGTGCCGGCCGCCAACACCGTCCGCTTCCGCTGCCCAG
CCGCTGGCAACCCCACTCCCTCCATCTCCTGGCTGAAGAACGGCAGGGAGTTCCGCGGCGAGCACCGCAT
TGGAGGCATCAAGCTGCGGCATCAGCAGTGGAGCCTGGTCATGGAAAGCGTGGTGCCCTCGGACCGCGGC
AACTACACCTGCGTCGTGGAGAACAAGTTTGGCAGCATCCGGCAGACGTACACGCTGGACGTGCTGGAGC
GCTCCCCGCACCGGCCCATCCTGCAGGCGGGGCTGCCGGCCAACCAGACGGCGGTGCTGGGCAGCGACGT
GGAGTTCCACTGCAAGGTGTACAGTGACGCACAGCCCCACATCCAGTGGCTCAAGCACGTGGAGGTGAAC
GGCAGCAAGGTGGGCCCGGACGGCACACCCTACGTTACCGTGCTCAAGACGGCGGGCGCTAACACCACCG
ACAAGGAGCTAGAGGTTCTCTCCTTGCACAACGTCACCTTTGAGGACGCCGGGGAGTACACCTGCCTGGC
GGGCAATTCTATTGGGTTTTCTCATCACTCTGCGTGGCTGGTGGTGCTGCCAGCCGAGGAGGAGCTGGTG
GAGGCTGACGAGGCGGGCAGTGTGTATGCAGGCATCCTCAGCTACGGGGTGGGCTTCTTCCTGTTCATCC
TGGTGGTGGCGGCTGTGACGCTCTGCCGCCTGCGCAGCCCCCCCAAGAAAGGCCTGGGCTCCCCCACCGT
GCACAAGATCTCCCGCTTCCCGCTCAAGCGACAGGTGTCCCTGGAGTCCAACGCGTCCATGAGCTCCAAC
ACACCACTGGTGCGCATCGCAAGGCTGTCCTCAGGGGAGGGCCCCACGCTGGCCAATGTCTCCGAGCTCG
AGCTGCCTGCCGACCCCAAATGGGAGCTGTCTCGGGCCCGGCTGACCCTGGGCAAGCCCCTTGGGGAGGG
CTGCTTCGGCCAGGTGGTCATGGCGGAGGCCATCGGCATTGACAAGGACCGGGCCGCCAAGCCTGTCACC
GTAGCCGTGAAGATGCTGAAAGACGATGCCACTGACAAGGACCTGTCGGACCTGGTGTCTGAGATGGAGA
TGATGAAGATGATCGGGAAACACAAAAACATCATCAACCTGCTGGGCGCCTGCACGCAGGGCGGGCCCCT
GTACGTGCTGGTTGAGTACGCGGCCAAGGGTAACCTGCGGGAGTTTCTGCGGGCGCGGCGGCCCCCGGGC
CTGGACTACTCCTTCGACACCTGCAAGCCGCCCGAGGAGCAGCTCACCTTCAAGGACCTGGTGTCCTGTG
CCTACCAGGTGGCCCGGGGCATGGAGTACTTGGCCTCCCAGAAGTGCATCCACAGGGACCTGGCTGCCCG
CAATGTGCTGGTGACCGAGGACAACGTGATGAAGATCGCAGACTTCGGGCTGGCCCGGGACGTGCACAAC
CTCGACTACTACAAGAAGACAACCAACGGCCGGCTGCCCGTGAAGTGGATGGCGCCTGAGGCCTTGTTTG
ACCGAGTCTACACTCACCAGAGTGACGTCTGGTCCTTTGGGGTCCTGCTCTGGGAGATCTTCACGCTGGG
GGGCTCCCCGTACCCCGGCATCCCTGTGGAGGAGCTCTTCAAGCTGCTGAAGGAGGGCCACCGCATGGAC
AAGCCCGCCAACTGCACACACGACCTGTACATGATCATGCGGGAGTGCTGGCATGCCGCGCCCTCCCAGA
GGCCCACCTTCAAGCAGCTGGTGGAGGACCTGGACCGTGTCCTTACCGTGACGTCCACCGACGAGTACCT
GGACCTGTCGGCGCCTTTCGAGCAGTACTCCCCGGGTGGCCAGGACACCCCCAGCTCCAGCTCCTCAGGG
GACGACTCCGTGTTTGCCCACGACCTGCTGCCCCCGGCCCCACCCAGCAGTGGGGGCTCGCGGACGGCCA
AGGGTCAAGACAATTCTGCAGATATCCAGCACAGTGGCGGCCGCTCGAGTCTAGAGGGCCCGCGGTTCGA
AGGTAAGCCTATCCCTAACCCTCTCCTCGGTCTCGATTCTACGCGTACCGGTCATCATCACCATCACCAT
TGAGTTTAAACCCGCTGATCAGCCTCGACTGTGCCTTCTAGTTGCCAGCCATCTGTTGTTTGCCCCTCCC
CCGTGCCTTCCTTGACCCTGGAAGGTGCCACTCCCACTGTCCTTTCCTAATAAAATGAGGAAATTGCATC
GCATTGTCTGAGTAGGTGTCATTCTATTCTGGGGGGTGGGGTGGGGCAGGACAGCAAGGGGGAGGATTGG
GAAGACAATAGCAGGCATGCTGGGGATGCGGTGGGCTCTATGGCTTCTGAGGCGGAAAGAACCAGCTGGG
GCTCTAGGGGGTATCCCC
[124 nt withheld, positions 3799-3922]
C
[91 nt withheld, positions 3924-4014]
A
[49 nt withheld, positions 4016-4064]
CCTTTGACGTTGGAGTCCACGTTCTTT
[37 nt withheld, positions 4092-4128]
ACCCTATCTCGGTCTATTCTTTTGATTTATAAGGGATTTTGCCGATTTCGGCCTATTGGTTAAAAAATGA
GCTGATTTAACAAAAATTTAACGCGAATTAATTCTGTGGAATGTGTGTCAGTTAGGGTGTGGAAAGTCCC
CAGGCTCCCCAGCAGGCAGAAGTATGCAAAGCATGCATCTCAATTAGTCAGCAACCAGGTGTGGAAAGTC
CCCAGGCTCCCCAGCAGGCAGAAGTATGCAAAGCATGCATCTCAATTAGTCAGCAACCATAGTCCCGCCC
CTAACTCCGCCCATCCCGCCCCTAACTCCGCCCAGTTCCGCCCATTCTCCGCCCCATGGCTGACTAATTT
TTTTTATTTATGCAGAGGCCGAGGCCGCCTCTGCCTCTGAGCTATTCCAGAAGTAGTGAGGAGGCTTTTT
TGGAGGCCTAGGCTTTTGCAAAAAGCTCCCGGGAGCTTGTATATCCATTTTCGGATCTGATCAAGAGACA
GGATGAGGATCGTTTCGCATGATTGAACAAGATGGATTGCACGCAGGTTCTCCGGCCGCTTGGGTGGAGA
GGCTATTCGGCTATGACTGGGCACAACAGACAATCGGCTGCTCTGATGCCGCCGTGTTCCGGCTGTCAGC
GCAGGGGCGCCCGGTTCTTTTTGTCAAGACCGACCTGTCCGGTGCCCTGAATGAACTGCAGGACGAGGCA
GCGCGGCTATCGTGGCTGGCCACGACGGGCGTTCCTTGCGCAGCTGTGCTCGACGTTGTCACTGAAGCGG
GAAGGGACTGGCTGCTATTGGGCGAAGTGCCGGGGCAGGATCTCCTGTCATCTCACCTTGCTCCTGCCGA
GAAAGTATCCATCATGGCTGATGCAATGCGGCGGCTGCATACGCTTGATCCGGCTACCTGCCCATTCGAC
CACCAAGCGAAACATCGCATCGAGCGAGCACGTACTCGGATGGAAGCCGGTCTTGTCGATCAGGATGATC
TGGACGAAGAGCATCAGGGGCTCGCGCCAGCCGAACTGTTCGCCAGGCTCAAGGCGCGCATGCCCGACGG
CGAGGATCTCGTCGTGACCCATGGCGATGCCTGCTTGCCGAATATCATGGTGGAAAATGGCCGCTTTTCT
GGATTCATCGACTGTGGCCGGCTGGGTGTGGCGGACCGCTATCAGGACATAGCGTTGGCTACCCGTGATA
TTGCTGAAGAGCTTGGCGGCGAATGGGCTGACCGCTTCCTCGTGCTTTACGGTATCGCCGCTCCCGATTC
GCAGCGCATCGCCTTCTATCGCCTTCTTGACGAGTTCTTCTGAGCGGGACTCTGGGGTTCGCGAAATGAC
CGACCAAGCGACGCCCAACCTGCCATCACGAGATTTCGATTCCACCGCCGCCTTCTATGAAAGGTTGGGC
TTCGGAATCGTTTTCCGGGACGCCGGCTGGATGATCCTCCAGCGCGGGGATCTCATGCTGGAGTTCTTCG
CCCACCCCAACTTGTTTATTGCAGCTTATAATGGTTACAAATAAAGCAATAGCATCACAAATTTCACAAA
TAAAGCATTTTTTTCACTGCATTCTAGTTGTGGTTTGTCCAAACTCATCAATGTATCTTATCATGTCTGT
ATACCGTCGACCTCTAGCTAGAGCTTGGCGTAATCATGGTCATAGCTGTTTCCTGTGTGAAATTGTTATC
CGCTCACAATTCCACACAACATACGAGCCGGAAGCATAAAGTGTAAAGCCTGGGGTGCCTAATGAGTGAG
CTAACTCACATTAATTGCGTTGCGCTCACTGCCCGCTTTCCAGTCGGGAAACCTGTCGTGCCAGCTGCAT
TAATGAATCGGCCAACGCGCGGGGAGAGGCGGTTTGCGTATTGGGCGCTCTTCCGCTTCCTCGCTCACTG
ACTCGCTGCGCTCGGTCGTTCGGCTGCGGCGAGCGGTATCAGCTCACTCAAAGGCGGTAATACGGTTATC
CACAGAATCAGGGGATAACGCAGGAAAGAACATGTGAGCAAAAGGCCAGCAAAAGGCCAGGAACCGTAAA
AAGGCCGCGTTGCTGGCGTTTTTCCATAGGCTCCGCCCCCCTGACGAGCATCACAAAAATCGACGCTCAA
GTCAGAGGTGGCGAAACCCGACAGGACTATAAAGATACCAGGCGTTTCCCCCTGGAAGCTCCCTCGTGCG
CTCTCCTGTTCCGACCCTGCCGCTTACCGGATACCTGTCCGCCTTTCTCCCTTCGGGAAGCGTGGCGCTT
TCTCATAGCTCACGCTGTAGGTATCTCAGTTCGGTGTAGGTCGTTCGCTCCAAGCTGGGCTGTGTGCACG
AACCCCCCGTTCAGCCCGACCGCTGCGCCTTATCCGGTAACTATCGTCTTGAGTCCAACCCGGTAAGACA
CGACTTATCGCCACTGGCAGCAGCCACTGGTAACAGGATTAGCAGAGCGAGGTATGTAGGCGGTGCTACA
GAGTTCTTGAAGTGGTGGCCTAACTACGGCTACACTAGAAGAACAGTATTTGGTATCTGCGCTCTGCTGA
AGCCAGTTACCTTCGGAAAAAGAGTTGGTAGCTCTTGATCCGGCAAACAAACCACCGCTGGTAGCGGTGG
TTTTTTTGTTTGCAAGCAGCAGATTACGCGCAGAAAAAAAGGATCTCAAGAAGATCCTTTGATCTTTTCT
ACGGGGTCTGACGCTCAGTGGAACGAAAACTCACGTTAAGGGATTTTGGTCATGAGATTATCAAAAAGGA
TCTTCACCTAGATCCTTTTAAATTAAAAATGAAGTTTTAAATCAATCTAAAGTATATATGAGTAAACTTG
GTCTGACAGTTACCAATGCTTAATCAGTGAGGCACCTATCTCAGCGATCTGTCTATTTCGTTCATCCATA
GTTGCCTGACTCCCCGTCGTGTAGATAACTACGATACGGGAGGGCTTACCATCTGGCCCCAGTGCTGCAA
TGATACCGCGAGACCCACGCTCACCGGCTCCAGATTTATCAGCAATAAACCAGCCAGCCGGAAGGGCCGA
GCGCAGAAGTGGTCCTGCAACTTTATCCGCCTCCATCCAGTCTATTAATTGTTGCCGGGAAGCTAGAGTA
AGTAGTTCGCCAGTTAATAGTTTGCGCAACGTTGTTGCCATTGCTACAGGCATCGTGGTGTCACGCTCGT
CGTTTGGTATGGCTTCATTCAGCTCCGGTTCCCAACGATCAAGGCGAGTTACATGATCCCCCATGTTGTG
CAAAAAAGCGGTTAGCTCCTTCGGTCCTCCGATCGTTGTCAGAAGTAAGTTGGCCGCAGTGTTATCACTC
ATGGTTATGGCAGCACTGCATAATTCTCTTACTGTCATGCCATCCGTAAGATGCTTTTCTGTGACTGGTG
AGTACTCAACCAAGTCATTCTGAGAATAGTGTATGCGGCGACCGAGTTGCTCTTGCCCGGCGTCAATACG
GGATAATACCGCGCCACATAGCAGAACTTTAAAAGTGCTCATCATTGGAAAACGTTCTTCGGGGCGAAAA
CTCTCAAGGATCTTACCGCTGTTGAGATCCAGTTCGATGTAACCCACTCGTGCACCCAACTGATCTTCAG
CATCTTTTACTTTCACCAGCGTTTCTGGGTGAGCAAAAACAGGAAGGCAAAATGCCGCAAAAAAGGGAAT
AAGGGCGACACGGAAATGTTGAATACTCATACTCTTCCTTTTTCAATATTATTGAAGCATTTATCAGGGT
TATTGTCTCATGAGCGGATACATATTTGAATGTATTTAGAAAAATAAACAAATAGGGGTTCCGCGCACAT
TTCCCCGAAAAGTGCCACCTGACGTCGACGGATCGGGA
